>Addgene plasmid #122086 | pGNW2 | addgene full sequence | sequence record 451911 | Addgene Long Read Sequencing Result
AGGTAGCTGTAACATCAGAGATTTTGAGACACAAATTTAAATCGTAATTATTGGGGACCCCTGGATTCTC
ACCAATAAAAAACGCCCGGCGGCAACCGAGCGTTCTGAACAAATCCAGATGGAGTTCTGAGGTCATTACT
GGATCTATCAACAGGAGTCCAAGACTAGTCATTTATTTGTAGAGTTCATCCATGCCGTGCGTGATACCTG
CGGCAGTAACGAACTCCAGCAGCACCATGTGGTCGCGCTTTTCGTTCGGGTCTTTGGACAGTTTAGACTG
GGTGGACAGGTAGTGGTTATCCGGCAGCAGAACCGGACCATCACCGATCGGAGTGTTCTGCTGGTAGTGG
TCCGCCAGCTGTACGCTACCGTCTTCAACGTTATGGCGAATTTTGAAGTTAGCTTTGATACCGTTCTTCT
GTTTGTCTGCGGTGATGTAAACGTTATGGGAGTTGAAGTTATATTCCAGTTTGTGGCCCAGGATGTTGCC
GTCCTCTTTGAAATCAATGCCTTTCAGTTCAATACGGTTCACCAGAGTATCACCTTCAAATTTAACCTCT
GCACGGGTTTTGTAGGTGCCATCGTCTTTGAAAGAAATGGTGCGCTCCTGTACATAACCTTCCGGCATTG
CAGATTTGAAGAAATCATGCTGCTTCATGTGATCCGGGTAACGAGAAAAACACTGAACACCATAGGTCAG
GGTAGTCACCAGAGTCGGCCATGGAACCGGCAGTTTACCGGTAGTGCAGATGAATTTCAGGGTCAGTTTA
CCGTTGGTTGCATCACCTTCACCTTCACCACGAACAGAGAATTTGTGGCCGTTAACATCACCATCCAGTT
CAACCAGGATCGGAACAACACCGGTGAACAGTTCTTCACCTTTACGCATATGTTTTTCCTCCTAAACATG
CGTCGCGGCCTAGGTCGTGCAATTATACCTGGCCGCGAGAGCCTTGTCAATGGGCTTAATTAAATGGCGA
TAGCTAGACTGGGCGGTTTTATGGACAGCAAGCGAACCGGAATTGCCAGCTGGGGCGCCCTCTGGTAAGG
TTGGGAAGCCCTGCAAAGTAAACTGGATGGCTTTCTTGCCGCCAAGGATCTGATGGCGCAGGGGATCAAG
ATCTGATCAAGAGACAGGATGAGGATCGTTTCGCATGATTGAACAAGATGGATTGCACGCAGGTTCTCCG
GCCGCTTGGGTGGAGAGGCTATTCGGCTATGACTGGGCACAACAGACAATCGGCTGCTCTGATGCCGCCG
TGTTCCGGCTGTCAGCGCAGGGGCGCCCGGTTCTTTTTGTCAAGACCGACCTGTCCGGTGCCCTGAATGA
ACTGCAGGACGAGGCAGCGCGGCTATCGTGGCTGGCCACGACGGGCGTTCCTTGCGCAGCTGTGCTCGAC
GTTGTCACTGAAGCGGGAAGGGACTGGCTGCTATTGGGCGAAGTGCCGGGGCAGGATCTCCTGTCATCTC
ACCTTGCTCCTGCCGAGAAAGTATCCATCATGGCTGATGCAATGCGGCGGCTGCATACGCTTGATCCGGC
TACCTGCCCATTCGACCACCAAGCGAAACATCGCATCGAGCGAGCACGTACTCGGATGGAAGCCGGTCTT
GTCGATCAGGATGATCTGGACGAAGAGCATCAGGGGCTCGCGCCAGCCGAACTGTTCGCCAGGCTCAAGG
CGCGCATGCCCGACGGCGAGGATCTCGTCGTGACCCATGGCGATGCCTGCTTGCCGAATATCATGGTGGA
AAATGGCCGCTTTTCTGGATTCATCGACTGTGGCCGGCTGGGTGTGGCGGACCGCTATCAGGACATAGCG
TTGGCTACCCGTGATATTGCTGAAGAGCTTGGCGGCGAATGGGCTGACCGCTTCCTCGTGCTTTACGGTA
TCGCCGCTCCCGATTCGCAGCGCATCGCCTTCTATCGCCTTCTTGACGAGTTCTTCTGAGCGGGACTCTG
GGGTTCGAAATGACCGACCAAGCGACGCCCAACCTGCCATCACGAGATTTCGATTCCACCGCCGCCTTCT
ATGAAAGGTTGGGCTTCGGAATCGTTTTCCGGGACGCCGGCTGGATGATCCTCCAGCGCGGGGATCTCAT
GCTGGAGTTCTTCGCCCACCCCCCAATACGCAAACCGCCTCTCCCCGCGCGTTGGCCGATTCATTAATGC
AGCTGGCACGACAGGTTTCCCGACTGGAAAGCGGGCAGTGAGCGCAACGCAATTAATGTGAGTTAGCTCA
CTCATTAGGCACCCCAGGCTTTACACTTTATGCTTCCGGCTCGTATGTTGTGTGGAATTGTGAGCGGATA
ACAATTTCACACAGGAAACAGCTATGACCATGATTACGCCGGATTACCCTGTTATCCCTAGAAGCTTGCA
TGCCTGCAGGTCGACTCTAGAGGATCCCCGGGTACCGAGCTCGAATTCAGATTACCCTGTTATCCCTATA
CTGGCCGTCGTTTTACAACGTCGTGACTGGGAAAACCCTGGCGTTACCCAACTTAATCGCCTTGCAGCAC
ATCCCCCTTTCGCCAGCTGGCGTAATAGCGAAGAGGCCCGCACCGATCGCCCTTCCCAACAGTTGCGCAG
CCTGAATGGCGAATGGGGCTCGATCCCCTCGCGAGTTGGTTCAGCTGCTGCCTGAGGCTGGACGACCTCG
CGGAGTTCTACCGGCAGTGCAAATCCGTCGGCATCCAGGAAACCAGCAGCGGCTATCCGCGCATCCATGC
CCCCGAACTGCAGGAGTGGGGAGGCACGATGGCCGCTTTGGTCGGTCTTGCCTTGCTCGTCGGTGATGTA
CTTCACCAGCTCCGCGAAGTCGCTCTTCTTGATGGAGCGCATGGGGACGTGCTTGGCAATCACGCGCACC
CCCCGGCCGTTTTAGCGGCTAAAAAAGTCATGGCTCTGCCCTCGGGCGGACCACGCCCATCATGACCTTG
CCAAGCTCGTCCTGCTTCTCTTCGATCTTCGCCAGCAGGGCGAGGATCGTGGCATCACCGAACCGCGCCG
TGCGCGGGTCGTCGGTGAGCCAGAGTTTCAGCAGGCCGCCCAGGCGGCCCAGGTCGCCATTGATGCGGGC
CAGCTCGCGGACGTGCTCATAGTCCACGACGCCCGTGATTTTGTAGCCCTGGCCGACGGCCAGCAGGTAG
GCCGACAGGCTCATGCCGGCCGCCGCCGCCTTTTCCTCAATCGCTCTTCGTTCGTCTGGAAGGCAGTACA
CCTTGATAGGTGGGCTGCCCTTCCTGGTTGGCTTGGTTTCATCAGCCATCCGCTTGCCCTCATCTGTTAC
GCCGGCGGTAGCCGGCCAGCCTCGCAGAGCAGGATTCCCGTTGAGCACCGCCAGGTGCGAATAAGGGACA
GTGAAGAAGGAACACCCGCTCGCGGGTGGGCCTACTTCACCTATCCTGCCCGGCTGACGCCGTTGGATAC
ACCAAGGAAAGTCTACACGAACCCTTTGGCAAAATCCTGTATATCGTGCGAAAAAGGATGGATATACCGA
AAAAATCGCTATAATGACCCCGAAGCAGGGTTATGCAGCGGAAAACGGCCACGATGCGTCCGGCGTAGAG
GATCTGAAGATCAGCAGTTCAACCTGTTGATAGTACGTACTAAGCTCTCATGTTTCACGTACTAAGCTCT
CATGTTTAACGTACTAAGCTCTCATGTTTAACGAACTAAACCCTCATGGCTAACGTACTAAGCTCTCATG
GCTAACGTACTAAGCTCTCATGTTTCACGTACTAAGCTCTCATGTTTGAACAATAAAATTAATATAAATC
AGCAACTTAAATAGCCTCTAAGGTTTTAAGTTTTATAAGAAAAAAAAGAATATATAAGGCTTTTAAAGCT
TTTAAGGTTTAACGGTTGTGGACAACAAGCCAGGGATGTAACGCACTGAGAAGCCCTTAGAGCCTCTCAA
AGCAATTTTGAGTGACACAGGAACACTTAACGGCTGACATGGGAATTAGCTTCACGCTGCCGCAAGCACT
CAGGGCGCAAGGGCTGCTAAAGGAAGCGGAACACGTAGAAAGCCAGTCCGCAGAAACGGTGCTGACCCCG
GATGAATGTCAGCTACTGGGCTATCTGGACAAGGGAAAACGCAAGCGCAAAGAGAAAGC
Features (pLannotate 1.2.2; 15 found; start..end, strand, type, name):
     65..159     -  terminator     lambda t0 terminator: transcription terminator from phage lambda
    176..889     -  CDS            Superfolder GFP: Superfolder GFP is a basic (constitutively fluorescent) green fluorescent protein published in 2005, derived from Aequorea victoria. It is reported to be a very rapidly-maturing weak dimer.
    974..1123    +  CDS            tnpA (fragment): TN5P_ECOLX - Also known as tnp. Experimental evidence at protein level: Swiss-Prot protein existence level 1. Mediates transposition of transposon Tn5 by a 'cut and paste' mechanism. First, the monomeric transposase binds the 19 bp inverted DNA repeats flanking the transposon. Then, dimerization of the DNA- bound transposase creates a synaptic DNA complex. After nicking of the first DNA strand, excision of the transposon proceeds through a series of intermediates. The transposase then mediates the insertion of the transposon at a new site by strand transfer. The activity of the wild- type tran
   1155..1946    +  CDS            neo: KKA2_KLEPN - Also known as kan, nptII. Experimental evidence at protein level: Swiss-Prot protein existence level 1. Resistance to kanamycin, neomycin, paromomycin, ribostamycin, butirosin and gentamicin B. From Klebsiella pneumoniae.
   2122..2211    +  CDS            lacI (fragment): lac repressor; lacI; The lac repressor binds to the lac operator to inhibit transcription in E. coli. This inhibition can be relieved by adding lactose or isopropyl-β-D-thiogalactopyranoside (IPTG).
   2224..2245    +  protein_bind   CAP binding site: CAP binding activates transcription in the presence of cAMP. E. coli catabolite activator protein
   2260..2290    +  promoter       lac promoter: promoter for the E. coli lac operon
   2298..2314    +  protein_bind   lac operator: The lac repressor binds to the lac operator to inhibit transcription in E. coli. This inhibition can be relieved by adding lactose or isopropyl-β-D-thiogalactopyranoside (IPTG). lac repressor encoded by lacI
   2372..2428    -  misc_feature   MCS: pUC18/19 multiple cloning site
   2450..2603    +  CDS            lacZα (fragment): LacZα fragment of β-galactosidase; lacZ fragment
   2649..2774    +  CDS            VFUS_VACC6 (fragment): Protein inferred from homology: Swiss-Prot protein existence level 3. This protein appears to play an important role in virus penetration at the level of cell fusion. The N-terminal proximal region is essential for fusion ability. Essential in fusing the outermost of the two Golgi-derived membranes enveloping the virus with the plasma membrane, and in its subsequent release extracellularly. From Vaccinia virus (strain WR 65-16) (VACV).
   2898..3269    -  CDS            traJ: oriT-recognizing protein; traJ
   3302..3411    -  oriT           oriT: incP origin of transfer
   3571..3959    +  rep_origin     R6K γ ori: γ replication origin from E. coli plasmid R6K; requires the R6K initiator protein pi for replication
   3968..7       +  CDS            tnpA (fragment) (across the origin): TN5P_ECOLX - Also known as tnp. Experimental evidence at protein level: Swiss-Prot protein existence level 1. Mediates transposition of transposon Tn5 by a 'cut and paste' mechanism. First, the monomeric transposase binds the 19 bp inverted DNA repeats flanking the transposon. Then, dimerization of the DNA- bound transposase creates a synaptic DNA complex. After nicking of the first DNA strand, excision of the transposon proceeds through a series of intermediates. The transposase then mediates the insertion of the transposon at a new site by strand transfer. The activity of the wild- type tran
