[The description below was written by a language model from this plasmid's Addgene catalogue record and pLannotate feature annotations shown in this document.]
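Description:
pGNW2 is an empty suicide vector derived from pEMG, built for targeted integration into the Pseudomonas chromosome by homologous recombination. Its only replication origin is the R6K γ ori, which depends on the π initiator protein. The plasmid is therefore maintained at low copy in pir-expressing E. coli such as DH5α λpir, and it cannot replicate in Pseudomonas. Selection is by kanamycin through the neo (nptII) gene. An incP oriT with the adjacent traJ sequence allows mobilisation by conjugation from a suitable donor. The sequenced record is 4,119 nt, compared with 3,168 bp listed for the parental backbone.

The cloning region is a pUC18/19-type multiple cloning site embedded in a lacZα fragment downstream of the CAP site, lac promoter and lac operator. Users insert the homology arms flanking the desired genomic edit at this site. The modification that distinguishes pGNW2 from pEMG is a constitutively expressed monomeric superfolder GFP cassette, annotated on the reverse strand and followed by the lambda t0 terminator. The feature table does not annotate the promoter driving it. Because the plasmid cannot persist episomally in Pseudomonas, kanamycin-resistant, green-fluorescent cells mark cointegrates in which the whole vector has recombined into the genome.

The associated publication describes I-SceI-mediated recombination with CRISPR-Cas9 counterselection in Pseudomonas putida, but I-SceI recognition sites are not annotated in the table. The short tnpA, lacI and vaccinia protein fragments it does list appear to be backbone remnants or spurious homology hits, not functional genes.
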