Addgene plasmid #122086: pGNW2
Purpose: (Empty Backbone) suicide vector for integration into Pseudomonas genome after insertion of homologous regions at the multiple cloning site; successful integration causes green fluorescence in cells
Depositing lab: Pablo Ivan Nikel. Depositing organization: Danmarks Tekniske Universitet. Publication: Accelerated genome engineering of Pseudomonas putida by I-SceI-mediated recombination and CRISPR-Cas9 counterselection. Wirth NT, Kozaeva E, Nikel PI. Microb Biotechnol. 2019 Mar 12. doi: 10.1111/1751-7915.13396. PubMed 30861315.
Backbone
  Vector backbone: pEMG
  Backbone manufacturer: Esteban Martínez-García and Víctor de Lorenzo
  Backbone size (bp): 3168
  Modifications to backbone: Introduction of a constitutively expressed monomeric superfolder GFP
  Vector type: Bacterial Expression, Synthetic Biology
Growth in bacteria
  Bacterial resistance: Kanamycin, 50 μg/mL
  Growth temperature: 37°C
  Growth strain: DH5α λpir
  Copy number: Low Copy
Gene/Insert
  Cloning method: Unknown
  Sequencing primers: 5′ TGTAAAACGACGGCCAGT; 3′ ATGACCATGATTACGCCGG
Terms and licenses: Academic/Nonprofit Terms; Industry Terms: Not Available to Industry
How to cite: pGNW2 was a gift from Pablo Ivan Nikel (Addgene plasmid # 122086 ; http://n2t.net/addgene:122086 ; RRID:Addgene_122086)
